>Addgene plasmid #240155 | pI-CreIAraRed_SC101_Spec | addgene full sequence | sequence record 482810 | Addgene NGS Result
GTTCTTATGGCTCTTGTATCTATCAGTGAAGCATCAAGACTAACAAACAAAAGTAGAACAACTGTTCACC
GTTACATATCAAAGGGAAAACTGTCCATACCCATGGATTCTTCGTCTGTTTCTACTGGTATTGGCACAAA
CCTGATTCCAATTTGAGCAAGGCTATGTGCCATCTCGATACTCGTTCTTAACTCAACAGAAGATGCTTTG
TGCATACAGCCCCTCGTTTATTATTTATCTCCTCAGCCAGCCGCTGTGCTTTCAGTGGATTTCGGATAAC
AGAAAGGCCGGGAAATACCCAGCCTCGCTTTGTAACGGAGTAGACGAAAGTGATTGCGCCTACCCGGATA
TTATCGTGAGGATGCGTCATCGCCATTGCTCCCCAAATACAAAACCAATTTCAGCCAGTGCCTCGTCCAT
TTTTTCGATGAACTCCGGCACGATCTCGTCAAAACTCGCCATGTACTTTTCATCCCGCTCAATCACGACA
TAATGCAGGCCTTCACGCTTCATACGCGGGTCATAGTTGGCAAAGTACCAGGCATTTTTTCGCGTCACCC
ACATGCTGTACTGCACCTGGGCCATGTAAGCTGACTTTATGGCCTCGAAACCACCGAGCCGGAACTTCAT
GAAATCCCGGGAGGTAAACGGGCATTTCAGTTCAAGGCCGTTGCCGTCACTGCATAAACCATCGGGAGAG
CAGGCGGTACGCATACTTTCGTCGCGATAGATGATCGGGGATTCAGTAACATTCACGCCGGAAGTGAATT
CAAACAGGGTTCTGGCGTCGTTCTCGTACTGTTTTCCCCAGGCCAGTGCTTTAGCGTTAACTTCCGGAGC
CACACCGGTGCAAACCTCAGCAAGCAGGGTGTGGAAGTAGGACATTTTCATGTCAGGCCACTTCTTTCCG
GAGCGGGGTTTTGCTATCACGTTGTGAACTTCTGAAGCGGTGATGACGCCGAGCCGTAATTTGTGCCACG
CATCATCCCCCTGTTCGACAGCTCTCACATCGATCCCGGTACGCTGCAGGATAATGTCCGGTGTCATGCT
GCCACCTTCTGCTCTGCGGCTTTCTGTTTCAGGAATCCAAGAGCTTTTACTGCTTCGGCCTGTGTCAGTT
CTGACGATGCACGAATGTCGCGGCGAAATATCTGGGAACAGAGCGGCAATAAGTCGTCATCCCATGTTTT
ATCCAGGGCGATCAGCAGAGTGTTAATCTCCTGCATGGTTTCATCGTTAACCGGAGTGATGTCGCGTTCC
GGCTGACGTTCTGCAGTGTATGCAGTATTTTCGACAATGCGCTCGGCTTCATCCTTGTCATAGATACCAG
CAAATCCGAAGGCCAGACGGGCACACTGAATCATGGCTTTATGACGTAACATCCGTTTGGGATGCGACTG
CCACGGCCCCGTGATTTCTCTGCCTTCGCGAGTTTTGAATGGTTCGCGGCGGCATTCATCCATCCATTCG
GTAACGCAGATCGGATGATTACGGTCCTTGCGGTAAATCCGGCATGTACAGGATTCATTGTCCTGCTCAA
AGTCCATGCCATCAAACTGCTGGTTTTCATTGATGATGCGGGACCAGCCATCAACGCCCACCACCGGAAC
GATGCCATTCTGCTTATCAGGAAAGGCGTAAATTTCTTTCGTCCACGGATTAAGGCCGTACTGGTTGGCA
ACGATCAGTAATGCGATGAACTGCGCATCGCTGGCATCACCTTTAAATGCCGTCTGGCGAAGAGTGGTGA
TCAGTTCCTGTGGGTCGACAGAATCCATGCCGACACGTTCAGCCAGCTTCCCAGCCAGCGTTGCGAGTGC
AGTACTCATTCGTTTTATACCTCTGAATCAATATCAACCTGGTGGTGAGCAATGGTTTCAACCATGTACC
GGATGTGTTCTGCCATGCGCTCCTGAAACTCAACATCGTCATCAAACGCACGGGTAATGGATTTTTTGCT
GGCCCCGTGGCGTTGCAAATGATCGATGCATAGCGATTCAAACAGGTGCTGGGGCAGGCCTTTTTCCATG
TCGTCTGCCAGTTCTGCCTCTTTCTCTTCACGGGCGAGCTGCTGGTAGTGACGCGCCCAGCTCTGAGCCT
CAAGACGATCCTGAATGTAATAAGCGTTCATGGCTGAACTCCTGAAATAGCTGTGAAAATATCGCCCGCG
AAATGCCGGGCTGATTAGGAAAACAGGAAAGGGGGTTAGTGAATGCTTTTGCTTGATCTCAGTTTCAGTA
TTAATATCCATTTTTTATAACCTCCTTAGAGCTCGAATTCCCAAAAAAACGGGTATGGAGAAACAGTAGA
GAGTTGCGATAAAAAGCGTCAGGTAGGATCCGCTAATCTTATGGATAAAAATGCTATGGCATAGCAAAGT
GTGACGCCGTGCAAATAATCAATGTGGACTTTTCTGCCGTGATTATAGACACTTTTGTTACGCGTTTTTG
TCATGGCTTTGGTCCCGCTTTGTTACAGAATGCTTTTAATAAGCGGGGTTACCGGTTTGGTTAGCGAGAA
GAGCCAGTAAAAGACGCAGTGACGGCAATGTCTGATGCAATATGGACAATTGGTTTCTTCTCTGAATGGC
GGGAGTATGAAAAGTATGGCTGAAGCGCAAAATGATCCCCTGCTGCCGGGATACTCGTTTAATGCCCATC
TGGTGGCGGGTTTAACGCCGATTGAGGCCAACGGTTATCTCGATTTTTTTATCGACCGACCGCTGGGAAT
GAAAGGTTATATTCTCAATCTCACCATTCGCGGTCAGGGGGTGGTGAAAAATCAGGGACGAGAATTTGTT
TGCCGACCGGGTGATATTTTGCTGTTCCCGCCAGGAGAGATTCATCACTACGGTCGTCATCCGGAGGCTC
GCGAATGGTATCACCAGTGGGTTTACTTTCGTCCGCGCGCCTACTGGCATGAATGGCTTAACTGGCCGTC
AATATTTGCCAATACGGGGTTCTTTCGCCCGGATGAAGCGCACCAGCCGCATTTCAGCGACCTGTTTGGG
CAAATCATTAACGCCGGGCAAGGGGAAGGGCGCTATTCGGAGCTGCTGGCGATAAATCTGCTTGAGCAAT
TGTTACTGCGGCGCATGGAAGCGATTAACGAGTCGCTCCATCCACCGATGGATAATCGGGTACGCGAGGC
TTGTCAGTACATCAGCGATCACCTGGCAGACAGCAATTTTGATATCGCCAGCGTCGCACAGCATGTTTGC
TTGTCGCCGTCGCGTCTGTCACATCTTTTCCGCCAGCAGTTAGGGATTAGCGTCTTAAGCTGGCGCGAGG
ACCAACGTATCAGCCAGGCGAAGCTGCTTTTGAGCACCACCCGGATGCCTATCGCCACCGTCGGTCGCAA
TGTTGGTTTTGACGATCAACTCTACTTCTCGCGGGTATTTAAAAAATGCACCGGGGCCAGCCCGAGCGAG
TTCCGTGCCGGTTGTGAAGAAAAAGTGAATGATGTAGCCGTCAAGTTGTCATAATAAATCGATGCAGGTG
GCACTTTTCGGGGAAATGTGCCGGATCCCCCTCAAGTCAAAAGCCTCCGGTCGGAGGTTTTTGACTTTCT
GCTATGGAGGTCAGGTATGATTTAAATGGTCAGTATTGAGCGATATCTAGAGAATTCGTCAACGAATTCA
AGCTTAAGGTTGAAATTGACAGCTAGCTCAGTCCTAGGGACTATGCTAGCAAACACTACTGCTCTTTAAC
AATTTATCAGATCCATAAGGAGGAACATAATGCACTCGAGCACAAAATATAATAAAGAGTTCTTACTCTA
CTTAGCAGGGTTTGTAGACGGTGACGGTAGCATAATCGCTCAAATTAAGCCTAATCAGTCTTATAAATTT
AAGCATCAGCTATCACTCACGTTCCAAGTCACGCAAAAGACACAGAGGCGTTGGTTTTTAGACAAATTAG
TGGATGAAATTGGGGTTGGTTATGTAAGAGATAGGGGTAGCGTTTCGGATTATATTCTAAGCGAAATCAA
GCCTTTGCATAATTTTTTAACACAACTACAACCTTTTCTAAAACTAAAACAAAAACAAGCAAATTTAGTT
TTAAAAATTATTGAACAACTTCCGTCAGCAAAAGAATCCCCGGACAAATTCTTAGAAGTTTGTACATGGG
TGGATCAAATTGCAGCTCTGAATGATTCGAACACGCGTAAAACAACTTCTGAAACCGTTCGTGCTGTGCT
AGACAGTTTATCCGGATAAGATATCATTCAGGACGAGCCTCAGACTCCAGCGTAACTGGACTGGCGGAAC
CCCTATTTGTTTATTTTTCTAAATACATTCAAATATGTATCCGCTCATGAGACAATAACCCTGATAAATG
CTTCAATAATATTGAAAAAGGAAGAGTATGAGGGAAGCGGTGATCGCCGAAGTATCGACTCAACTATCAG
AGGTAGTTGGCGTCATCGAGCGCCATCTCGAACCGACGTTGCTGGCCGTACATTTGTACGGCTCCGCAGT
GGATGGCGGCCTGAAGCCACACAGTGATATTGATTTGCTGGTTACGGTGACCGTAAGGCTTGATGAAACA
ACGCGGCGAGCTTTGATCAACGACCTTTTGGAAACTTCGGCTTCCCCTGGAGAGAGCGAGATTCTCCGCG
CTGTAGAAGTCACCATTGTTGTGCACGACGACATCATTCCGTGGCGTTATCCAGCTAAGCGCGAACTGCA
ATTTGGAGAATGGCAGCGCAATGACATTCTTGCAGGTATCTTCGAGCCAGCCACGATCGACATTGATCTG
GCTATCTTGCTGACAAAAGCAAGAGAACATAGCGTTGCCTTGGTAGGTCCAGCGGCGGAGGAACTCTTTG
ATCCGGTTCCTGAACAGGATCTATTTGAGGCGCTAAATGAAACCTTAACGCTATGGAACTCGCCGCCCGA
CTGGGCTGGCGATGAGCGAAATGTAGTGCTTACGTTGTCCCGCATTTGGTACAGCGCAGTAACCGGCAAA
ATCGCGCCGAAGGATGTCGCTGCCGACTGGGCAATGGAGCGCCTGCCGGCCCAGTATCAGCCCGTCATAC
TTGAAGCTAGACAGGCTTATCTTGGACAAGAAGAAGATCGCTTGGCCTCGCGCGCAGATCAGTTGGAAGA
ATTTGTCCACTACGTGAAAGGCGAGATCACCAAGGTAGTCGGCAAATAACTGTCAGACCAAGTTTACTCA
TATATACTTTAGATTGATTTAAAACTTCATTTTTAATTTAAAAGGATCTAGGTGAAGATCCTTTTTGATA
ATCTCATGACCAAAATCCCTTAACGTGAGTTTTCGTTCCACTGAGCGTCAGACCCCGTTGATGATACCGC
TGCCTTACTGGGTGCATTAGCCAGTCTGAATGACCTGTCACGGGATAATCCGAAGTGGTCAGACTGGAAA
ATCAGAGGGCAGGAACTGCTGAACAGCAAAAAGTCAGATAGCACCACATAGCAGACCCGCCATAAAACGC
CCTGAGAAGCCCGTGACGGGCTTTTCTTGTATTATGGGTAGTTTCCTTGCATGAATCCATAAAAGGCGCC
TGTAGTGCCATTTACCCCCATTCACTGCCAGAGCCGTGAGCGCAGCGAACTGAATGTCACGAAAAAGACA
GCGACTCAGGTGCCTGATGGTCGGAGACAAAAGGAATATTCAGCGATTTGCCCGATTGCGGCCGCAACCG
AGCTTGCGAGGGTGCTACTTAAGCCTTTAGGGTTTTAAGGTCTGTTTTGTAGAGGAGCAAACAGCGTTTG
CGACATCCTTTTGTAATACTGCGGAACTGACTAAAGTAGTGAGTTATACACAGGGCTGGGATCTATTCTT
TTTATCTTTTTTTATTCTTTCTTTATTCTATAAATTATAACCACTTGAATATAAACAAAAAAAACACACA
AAGGTCTAGCGGAATTTACAGAGGGTCTAGCAGAATTTACAAGTTTTCCAGCAAAGGTCTAGCAGAATTT
ACAGATACCCACAACTCAAAGGAAAAGGACTAGTAATTATCATTGACTAGCCCATCTCAATTGGTATAGT
GATTAAAATCACCTAGACCAATTGAGATGTATGTCTGAATTAGTTGTTTTCAAAGCAAATGAACTAGCGA
TTAGTCGCTATGACTTAACGGAGCATGAAACCAAGCTAATTTTATGCTGTGTGGCACTACTCAACCCCAC
GATTGAAAACCCTACAAGGAAAGAACGGACGGTATCGTTCACTTATAACCAATACGTTCAGATGATGAAC
ATCAGTAGGGAAAATGCTTATGGTGTATTAGCTAAAGCAACCAGAGAGCTGATGACGAGAACTGTGGAAA
TCAGGAATCCTTTGGTTAAAGGCTTTGAGATTTTCCAGTGGACAAACTATGCCAAGTTCTCAAGCGAAAA
ATTAGAATTAGTTTTTAGTGAAGAGATATTGCCTTATCTTTTCCAGTTAAAAAAATTCATAAAATATAAT
CTGGAACATGTTAAGTCTTTTGAAAACAAATACTCTATGAGGATTTATGAGTGGTTATTAAAAGAACTAA
CACAAAAGAAAACTCACAAGGCAAATATAGAGATTAGCCTTGATGAATTTAAGTTCATGTTAATGCTTGA
AAATAACTACCATGAGTTTAAAAGGCTTAACCAATGGGTTTTGAAACCAATAAGTAAAGATTTAAACACT
TACAGCAATATGAAATTGGTGGTTGATAAGCGAGGCCGCCCGACTGATACGTTGATTTTCCAAGTTGAAC
TAGATAGACAAATGGATCTCGTAACCGAACTTGAGAACAACCAGATAAAAATGAATGGTGACAAAATACC
AACAACCATTACATCAGATTCCTACCTACATAACGGACTAAGAAAAACACTACACGATGCTTTAACTGCA
AAAATTCAGCTCACCAGTTTTGAGGCAAAATTTTTGAGTGACATGCAAAGTAAGTATGATCTCAATGGTT
CGTTCTCATGGCTCACGCAAAAACAACGAACCACACTAGAGAACATACTGGCTAAATACGGAAGGATCTG
AG
Features (pLannotate 1.2.2; 14 found; start..end, strand, type, name):
    122..366     -  terminator     λ tL3 terminator: transcription terminator tL3 from phage λ
    367..1047    -  CDS            Exo: 5' to 3' double-stranded DNA exonuclease in the λ Red system; exo; creates 3' single-stranded DNA tails
   1044..1829    -  CDS            Beta: single-stranded DNA binding recombinase in the λ Red system; bet; mediates pairing of a single-stranded DNA with a complementary target
   1835..2251    -  CDS            Gam: inhibitor of the host RecBCD nuclease in the λ Red system; gam; protects the double-stranded DNA substrate for recombination
   2295..2579    -  promoter       araBAD promoter: araBAD; promoter of the L-arabinose operon of E. coli; the araC regulatory gene is transcribed in the opposite direction (Guzman et al., 1995)
   2606..3481    +  CDS            araC: ARAC_ECOLI - Experimental evidence at protein level: Swiss-Prot protein existence level 1. Transcription factor that regulates the expression of several genes involved in the transport and metabolism of L-arabinose (PubMed:4362626, PubMed:328165, PubMed:6251457, PubMed:2962192, PubMed:6319708, PubMed:2231717, PubMed:1447222). Functions both as a positive and a negative regulator (PubMed:328165, PubMed:6251457). In the presence of arabinose, activates the expression of the araBAD, araE, araFGH and araJ promoters (PubMed:4362626, PubMed:328165, PubMed:6251457, PubMed:2962192, PubMed:6319708, Pub
   3535..3566    -  terminator     tonB terminator: bidirectional E. coli tonB-P14 transcription terminator
   3656..3678    +  promoter       J23119(SpeI) promoter (fragment): bacterial promoter (Registry of Standard Biological Parts BBa J23119) modified to end with an SpeI site
   3698..3721    +  misc_feature   rrnG antiterminator (fragment): antiterminator from the E. coli rrnG leader region (Berg et al., 1989)
   3752..4213    +  CDS            DNE1_CHLRE (fragment): Experimental evidence at protein level: Swiss-Prot protein existence level 1. Endonuclease involved in group I intron homing. Recognizes and cleaves a 19-24 bp palindromic DNA site. From Chlamydomonas reinhardtii (Chlamydomonas smithii).
   4276..4367    +  promoter       AmpR promoter: bla
   4368..5159    +  CDS            SmR: aminoglycoside adenylyltransferase (Murphy, 1985); aadA; confers resistance to spectinomycin and streptomycin
   5781..6003    +  rep_origin     pSC101 ori: low-copy replication origin that requires the Rep101 protein
   6051..7001    +  CDS            Rep101(Ts): temperature-sensitive version of the RepA protein needed for replication with the pSC101 origin (Armstrong et al., 1984); rep101 encoding an A56V mutation
