[The description below was written by a language model from this plasmid's Addgene catalogue record and pLannotate feature annotations shown in this document.]
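Description:
pI-CreIAraRed_SC101_Spec is a 7.0 kb low-copy bacterial expression plasmid built on a pSC101 backbone, serving as a helper for chromosomal engineering in Escherichia coli. It replicates from the pSC101 origin together with a temperature-sensitive Rep101 (RepA A56V) protein, which is consistent with the recorded 30°C growth temperature. Replicons of this type can generally be cured from cells by shifting to a higher temperature once the helper functions are no longer needed. Selection is by spectinomycin, through an aadA (SmR) aminoglycoside adenylyltransferase gene driven by the bla (AmpR) promoter.

The payload has two functional modules. The first is the phage λ Red operon, gam, beta and exo, placed under the araBAD promoter, with the divergently transcribed araC regulator providing L-arabinose-inducible control and the λ tL3 terminator closing the operon. Gam inhibits the host RecBCD nuclease and so protects linear DNA. Exo resects double-stranded ends to leave 3' single-stranded tails, and Beta anneals these to complementary target sequences, which together enable recombineering with linear or synthetic DNA. The second module encodes the homing endonuclease I-CreI from Chlamydomonas reinhardtii, which cleaves a long (19–24 bp) palindromic recognition site. Upstream of this gene the annotation detects only fragments of a J23119-type promoter and an rrnG antiterminator, so how I-CreI expression is regulated cannot be determined from the record. A tonB terminator separates this module from araC.

Combining site-specific double-strand cleavage with Red-mediated recombination fits the associated work on iterative in vivo "cut and paste" editing of E. coli K-12 chromosomal loci using synthetic DNA.
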