Addgene plasmid #240155: pI-CreIAraRed_SC101_Spec
Purpose: Expresses lambda red machinery and i-creI
Depositing lab: Morten Norholm. Depositing organization: Danmarks Tekniske Universitet. Publication: Iterative in vivo cut’n’paste of chromosomal loci in Escherichia coli K-12 using synthetic DNA. Gude S, Bertelsen ABB, Nørholm MHH. bioRxiv 2025.06.19.660532 10.1101/2025.06.19.660532.
Backbone
  Vector backbone: pSC101
  Vector type: Bacterial Expression
Growth in bacteria
  Bacterial resistance: Spectinomycin, 50 μg/mL
  Growth temperature: 30°C
  Growth strain: DH5alpha
  Copy number: Low Copy
Gene/Insert 1
  Gene/Insert name: gam
Gene/Insert 2
  Gene/Insert name: beta
Gene/Insert 3
  Gene/Insert name: exo
Gene/Insert 4
  Gene/Insert name: i-creI
Terms and licenses: Academic/Nonprofit Terms; Industry Terms: Not Available to Industry
Depositor comments: Please visit https://doi.org/10.1101/2025.06.19.660532 for bioRxiv preprint.
How to cite: pI-CreIAraRed_SC101_Spec was a gift from Morten Norholm (Addgene plasmid # 240155 ; http://n2t.net/addgene:240155 ; RRID:Addgene_240155)
